Addgene plasmid #146789: pT7-EGFP-C1-HsXRN1_1343-1534_K
Purpose: Mammalian Expression of HsXRN1_1343-1534
Depositing lab: Elisa Izaurralde. Depositing organization: Max Planck Institute for Developmental Biology. Publication: A direct interaction between DCP1 and XRN1 couples mRNA decapping to 5' exonucleolytic degradation. Braun JE, Truffault V, Boland A, Huntzinger E, Chang CT, Haas G, Weichenrieder O, Coles M, Izaurralde E. Nat Struct Mol Biol. 2012 Dec;19(12):1324-31. doi: 10.1038/nsmb.2413. Epub 2012 Nov 11. PubMed 23142987.
Backbone
  Vector backbone: Unknown
  Vector type: Mammalian Expression
Growth in bacteria
  Bacterial resistance: Kanamycin, 50 μg/mL
  Growth temperature: 37°C
  Growth strain: DH5alpha
  Copy number: High Copy
Gene/Insert
  Gene/Insert name: HsXRN1_1343-1534
  Species: H. sapiens (human)
  Entrez Gene: XRN1 (a.k.a. SEP1)
  Cloning method: Unknown
Terms and licenses: Academic/Nonprofit Terms; Industry Terms: Not Available to Industry
Depositor comments: sequence given by NCBI : NM_019001.3 Plasmids from this collection were made available to the research community and donated after the lab closed. Please note that the sequence provided by the depositing laboratory may be theoretical/predicted or based on Sanger sequencing results. There may be discrepancies between sequencing results obtained by Addgene and the depositor sequence. If an Addgene verified sequence is not available, please contact before placing your order to request that our lab fully sequence the plasmid.
How to cite: pT7-EGFP-C1-HsXRN1_1343-1534_K was a gift from Elisa Izaurralde (Addgene plasmid # 146789 ; http://n2t.net/addgene:146789 ; RRID:Addgene_146789)
