[The description below was written by a language model from this plasmid's Addgene catalogue record and pLannotate feature annotations shown in this document.]
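Description:
pT7-EGFP-C1-HsXRN1_1343-1534_K is a 5,350 nt mammalian expression plasmid that produces a fragment of human XRN1, the major cytoplasmic 5'-3' exoribonuclease of mRNA decay, as a fusion to the C-terminus of EGFP. The catalogue lists the backbone as unknown, but the name and the feature layout are consistent with an EGFP-C1-type vector carrying an added T7 promoter. It replicates in E. coli at high copy from a ColE1/pUC-type origin and also carries an f1 origin. Selection uses a single Tn5 NeoR/KanR gene placed behind tandem bacterial (AmpR/bla) and SV40 early promoters and followed by the HSV TK polyadenylation signal, so the same marker gives kanamycin resistance in bacteria and can give G418 resistance in mammalian cells.

The expression cassette consists of the CMV immediate early enhancer and promoter, a T7 promoter just upstream of the coding region, the EGFP open reading frame, then the XRN1 segment named as residues 1343–1534 (depositor reference NM_019001.3), terminated by the SV40 poly(A) signal. The T7 promoter would in principle allow transcription of the fusion by T7 RNA polymerase, in addition to CMV-driven expression in transfected cells. Several short annotations (truncated HIV-1 LTR, SV40 large T antigen, ble and bGH poly(A) fragments) are most likely residual backbone sequence or automated-annotation matches rather than functional parts.

The stated purpose is mammalian expression of this C-terminal XRN1 region. The associated study concerns a direct DCP1–XRN1 interaction linking decapping to 5' exonucleolytic degradation, so a GFP-tagged fragment of this kind suits localisation or GFP-based interaction assays, although the record does not specify the experiments. The depositor sequence may be theoretical rather than fully verified.
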