Features (pLannotate 1.2.2; 16 found; start..end, strand, type, name):
     61..364     +  enhancer       CMV enhancer: human cytomegalovirus immediate early enhancer
    365..568     +  promoter       CMV promoter: human cytomegalovirus (CMV) immediate early promoter
    564..597     +  LTR            5' LTR (truncated) (fragment): truncated 5' long terminal repeat (LTR) from HIV-1
    613..631     +  promoter       T7 promoter: promoter for bacteriophage T7 RNA polymerase
    665..1381    +  CDS            EGFP: EGFP is a basic (constitutively fluorescent) green fluorescent protein published in 1996, derived from Aequorea victoria. It is reported to be a rapidly-maturing weak dimer with moderate acid sensitivity.
   1403..2005    +  CDS            XRN1 (fragment): XRN1_HUMAN - Also known as SEP1. Experimental evidence at protein level: Swiss-Prot protein existence level 1. Major 5'-3' exoribonuclease involved in mRNA decay. Required for the 5'-3'-processing of the G4 tetraplex-containing DNA and RNA substrates. The kinetic of hydrolysis is faster for G4 RNA tetraplex than for G4 DNA tetraplex and monomeric RNA tetraplex. Binds to RNA and DNA (By similarity). Plays a role in replication-dependent histone mRNA degradation. May act as a tumor suppressor protein in osteogenic sarcoma (OGS). From Homo sapiens (Human).
   2031..2115    +  CDS            large T antigen (fragment): large T antigen from SV40 (simian virus 40)
   2138..2259    +  polyA_signal   SV40 poly(A) signal: SV40 polyadenylation signal
   2293..2721    -  rep_origin     f1 ori (sequence partly withheld): f1 bacteriophage origin of replication; arrow indicates direction of (+) strand synthesis
   2748..2852    +  promoter       AmpR promoter: bla
   2854..3211    +  promoter       SV40 promoter: SV40 enhancer and early promoter
   3246..4040    +  CDS            NeoR/KanR: aminoglycoside phosphotransferase from Tn5; aph(3')-II (or nptII); confers resistance to neomycin, kanamycin, and G418 (Geneticin®)
   4061..4213    +  CDS            ble (fragment): BLE_KLEPN - Experimental evidence at protein level: Swiss-Prot protein existence level 1. Binding protein with a strong affinity to the bleomycin family of antibiotics. Binds to CL990; an antimitotic-antibiotic compound. From Klebsiella pneumoniae.
   4272..4319    +  polyA_signal   HSV TK poly(A) signal: herpes simplex virus thymidine kinase polyadenylation signal (Cole and Stacy, 1985)
   4410..4426    -  polyA_signal   bGH poly(A) signal (fragment): bovine growth hormone polyadenylation signal
   4648..5236    +  rep_origin     ori: high-copy-number ColE1/pMB1/pBR322/pUC origin of replication
>Addgene plasmid #146789 | pT7-EGFP-C1-HsXRN1_1343-1534_K | depositor full sequence | sequence record 289235 | Full Sequence
TAGTTATTAATAGTAATCAATTACGGGGTCATTAGTTCATAGCCCATATATGGAGTTCCGCGTTACATAA
CTTACGGTAAATGGCCCGCCTGGCTGACCGCCCAACGACCCCCGCCCATTGACGTCAATAATGACGTATG
TTCCCATAGTAACGCCAATAGGGACTTTCCATTGACGTCAATGGGTGGAGTATTTACGGTAAACTGCCCA
CTTGGCAGTACATCAAGTGTATCATATGCCAAGTACGCCCCCTATTGACGTCAATGACGGTAAATGGCCC
GCCTGGCATTATGCCCAGTACATGACCTTATGGGACTTTCCTACTTGGCAGTACATCTACGTATTAGTCA
TCGCTATTACCATGGTGATGCGGTTTTGGCAGTACATCAATGGGCGTGGATAGCGGTTTGACTCACGGGG
ATTTCCAAGTCTCCACCCCATTGACGTCAATGGGAGTTTGTTTTGGCACCAAAATCAACGGGACTTTCCA
AAATGTCGTAACAACTCCGCCCCATTGACGCAAATGGGCGGTAGGCGTGTACGGTGGGAGGTCTATATAA
GCAGAGCTCTCTGGCTAACTAGAGAACCCACTGCTTACTGGCTTATCGAAATTAATACGACTCACTATAG
GGAGACCCAAGCTCTAGCGCTACCGGTCGCCACCATGGTGAGCAAGGGCGAGGAGCTGTTCACCGGGGTG
GTGCCCATCCTGGTCGAGCTGGACGGCGACGTAAACGGCCACAAGTTCAGCGTGTCCGGCGAGGGCGAGG
GCGATGCCACCTACGGCAAGCTGACCCTGAAGTTCATCTGCACCACCGGCAAGCTGCCCGTGCCCTGGCC
CACCCTCGTGACCACCCTGACCTACGGCGTGCAGTGCTTCAGCCGCTACCCCGACCACATGAAGCAGCAC
GACTTCTTCAAGTCCGCCATGCCCGAAGGCTACGTCCAGGAGCGCACCATCTTCTTCAAGGACGACGGCA
ACTACAAGACCCGCGCCGAGGTGAAGTTCGAGGGCGACACCCTGGTGAACCGCATCGAGCTGAAGGGCAT
CGACTTCAAGGAGGACGGCAACATCCTGGGGCACAAGCTGGAGTACAACTACAACAGCCACAACGTCTAT
ATCATGGCCGACAAGCAGAAGAACGGCATCAAGGTGAACTTCAAGATCCGCCACAACATCGAGGACGGCA
GCGTGCAGCTCGCCGACCACTACCAGCAGAACACCCCCATCGGCGACGGCCCCGTGCTGCTGCCCGACAA
CCACTACCTGAGCACCCAGTCCGCCCTGAGCAAAGACCCCAACGAGAAGCGCGATCACATGGTCCTGCTG
GAGTTCGTGACCGCCGCCGGGATCACTCTCGGCATGGACGAGCTGTACAAGTCCGGACTCAGATCTCGAG
CTCAAGCTTCGAATTCTGCAGTCGACATGAGTGAAGAGCATTTGTCACCACAGTCATTTGCCATGGGAAC
ACGGATGCTTAAAGAAATTCTAAAAATTGATGGCTCTAACACTGTGGACCATAAGAATGAAATCAAACAG
ATTGCTAATGAAATCCCTGTTTCCTCTAACAGAAGAGATGAATATGGATTACCCTCTCAGCCTAAACAAA
ATAAGAAATTAGCATCTTATATGAACAAGCCTCACAGTGCTAATGAGTACCATAATGTTCAGTCTATGGA
CAATATGTGTTGGCCTGCCCCCAGCCAGATCCCTCCTGTATCCACACCAGTAACTGAACTTTCTCGAATT
TGTTCCCTTGTTGGAATGCCACAACCTGATTTCTCCTTTCTTAGGATGCCACAGACAATGACCGTTTGCC
AAGTAAAATTATCTAATGGCTTACTGGTACATGGGCCACAGTGCCACTCTGAAAATGAAGCCAAAGAGAA
AGCTGCACTTTTTGCTTTACAACAGTTGGGCTCCTTAGGCATGAATTTCCCTTTGCCTTCACAAGTATTT
GCAAATTATCCTTCAGCTGTACCACCTGGAACCATTCCTCCAGCCTAAGGATCCACCGGATCTAGATAAC
TGATCATAATCAGCCATACCACATTTGTAGAGGTTTTACTTGCTTTAAAAAACCTCCCACACCTCCCCCT
GAACCTGAAACATAAAATGAATGCAATTGTTGTTGTTAACTTGTTTATTGCAGCTTATAATGGTTACAAA
TAAAGCAATAGCATCACAAATTTCACAAATAAAGCATTTTTTTCACTGCATTCTAGTTGTGGTTTGTCCA
AACTCATCAATGTATCTTAACGCGTAAATTGTAAGCGTTAATATTTTGTTAAAATTCGCGTTAAATTTTT
GTTAAATCAGCTCATTTTTTAACCAATAGGCCGAAATCGGCAAAATCCCTTATAAATCAAAAGAATAGAC
CGAGATAGGGT
[37 nt withheld, positions 2392-2428]
AAAGAACGTGGACTCCAACGTCAAAGG
[49 nt withheld, positions 2456-2504]
T
[91 nt withheld, positions 2506-2596]
G
[124 nt withheld, positions 2598-2721]
CAGGTGGCACTTTTCGGGGAAATGTGCGCGGAACCCCTATTTGTTTATTTTTCTAAATACATTCAAATAT
GTATCCGCTCATGAGACAATAACCCTGATAAATGCTTCAATAATATTGAAAAAGGAAGAGTCCTGAGGCG
GAAAGAACCAGCTGTGGAATGTGTGTCAGTTAGGGTGTGGAAAGTCCCCAGGCTCCCCAGCAGGCAGAAG
TATGCAAAGCATGCATCTCAATTAGTCAGCAACCAGGTGTGGAAAGTCCCCAGGCTCCCCAGCAGGCAGA
AGTATGCAAAGCATGCATCTCAATTAGTCAGCAACCATAGTCCCGCCCCTAACTCCGCCCATCCCGCCCC
TAACTCCGCCCAGTTCCGCCCATTCTCCGCCCCATGGCTGACTAATTTTTTTTATTTATGCAGAGGCCGA
GGCCGCCTCGGCCTCTGAGCTATTCCAGAAGTAGTGAGGAGGCTTTTTTGGAGGCCTAGGCTTTTGCAAA
GATCGATCAAGAGACAGGATGAGGATCGTTTCGCATGATTGAACAAGATGGATTGCACGCAGGTTCTCCG
GCCGCTTGGGTGGAGAGGCTATTCGGCTATGACTGGGCACAACAGACAATCGGCTGCTCTGATGCCGCCG
TGTTCCGGCTGTCAGCGCAGGGGCGCCCGGTTCTTTTTGTCAAGACCGACCTGTCCGGTGCCCTGAATGA
ACTGCAAGACGAGGCAGCGCGGCTATCGTGGCTGGCCACGACGGGCGTTCCTTGCGCAGCTGTGCTCGAC
GTTGTCACTGAAGCGGGAAGGGACTGGCTGCTATTGGGCGAAGTGCCGGGGCAGGATCTCCTGTCATCTC
ACCTTGCTCCTGCCGAGAAAGTATCCATCATGGCTGATGCAATGCGGCGGCTGCATACGCTTGATCCGGC
TACCTGCCCATTCGACCACCAAGCGAAACATCGCATCGAGCGAGCACGTACTCGGATGGAAGCCGGTCTT
GTCGATCAGGATGATCTGGACGAAGAGCATCAGGGGCTCGCGCCAGCCGAACTGTTCGCCAGGCTCAAGG
CGAGCATGCCCGACGGCGAGGATCTCGTCGTGACCCATGGCGATGCCTGCTTGCCGAATATCATGGTGGA
AAATGGCCGCTTTTCTGGATTCATCGACTGTGGCCGGCTGGGTGTGGCGGACCGCTATCAGGACATAGCG
TTGGCTACCCGTGATATTGCTGAAGAGCTTGGCGGCGAATGGGCTGACCGCTTCCTCGTGCTTTACGGTA
TCGCCGCTCCCGATTCGCAGCGCATCGCCTTCTATCGCCTTCTTGACGAGTTCTTCTGAGCGGGACTCTG
GGGTTCGAAATGACCGACCAAGCGACGCCCAACCTGCCATCACGAGATTTCGATTCCACCGCCGCCTTCT
ATGAAAGGTTGGGCTTCGGAATCGTTTTCCGGGACGCCGGCTGGATGATCCTCCAGCGCGGGGATCTCAT
GCTGGAGTTCTTCGCCCACCCTAGGGGGAGGCTAACTGAAACACGGAAGGAGACAATACCGGAAGGAACC
CGCGCTATGACGGCAATAAAAAGACAGAATAAAACGCACGGTGTTGGGTCGTTTGTTCATAAACGCGGGG
TTCGGTCCCAGGGCTGGCACTCTGTCGATACCCCACCGAGACCCCATTGGGGCCAATACGCCCGCGTTTC
TTCCTTTTCCCCACCCCACCCCCCAAGTTCGGGTGAAGGCCCAGGGCTCGCAGCCAACGTCGGGGCGGCA
GGCCCTGCCATAGCCTCAGGTTACTCATATATACTTTAGATTGATTTAAAACTTCATTTTTAATTTAAAA
GGATCTAGGTGAAGATCCTTTTTGATAATCTCATGACCAAAATCCCTTAACGTGAGTTTTCGTTCCACTG
AGCGTCAGACCCCGTAGAAAAGATCAAAGGATCTTCTTGAGATCCTTTTTTTCTGCGCGTAATCTGCTGC
TTGCAAACAAAAAAACCACCGCTACCAGCGGTGGTTTGTTTGCCGGATCAAGAGCTACCAACTCTTTTTC
CGAAGGTAACTGGCTTCAGCAGAGCGCAGATACCAAATACTGTCCTTCTAGTGTAGCCGTAGTTAGGCCA
CCACTTCAAGAACTCTGTAGCACCGCCTACATACCTCGCTCTGCTAATCCTGTTACCAGTGGCTGCTGCC
AGTGGCGATAAGTCGTGTCTTACCGGGTTGGACTCAAGACGATAGTTACCGGATAAGGCGCAGCGGTCGG
GCTGAACGGGGGGTTCGTGCACACAGCCCAGCTTGGAGCGAACGACCTACACCGAACTGAGATACCTACA
GCGTGAGCTATGAGAAAGCGCCACGCTTCCCGAAGGGAGAAAGGCGGACAGGTATCCGGTAAGCGGCAGG
GTCGGAACAGGAGAGCGCACGAGGGAGCTTCCAGGGGGAAACGCCTGGTATCTTTATAGTCCTGTCGGGT
TTCGCCACCTCTGACTTGAGCGTCGATTTTTGTGATGCTCGTCAGGGGGGCGGAGCCTATGGAAAAACGC
CAGCAACGCGGCCTTTTTACGGTTCCTGGCCTTTTGCTGGCCTTTTGCTCACATGTTCTTTCCTGCGTTA
TCCCCTGATTCTGTGGATAACCGTATTACCGCCATGCAT
